Addgene plasmid #14119: pMIG-RhoC
Depositing lab: Richard Hynes. Depositing organization: Massachusetts Institute of Technology. Publication: Genomic analysis of metastasis reveals an essential role for RhoC. Clark EA, Golub TR, Lander ES, Hynes RO. Nature. 2000 Aug 3. 406(6795):532-5. 10.1038/35020106 PubMed 10952316.
Backbone
  Vector backbone: pMIG
  Backbone size w/o insert (bp): 6753
  Vector type: Retroviral
Growth in bacteria
  Bacterial resistance: Ampicillin, 100 μg/mL
  Growth temperature: 37°C
  Growth strain: Stbl3
  Copy number: High Copy
Gene/Insert
  Gene/Insert name: Human RhoC
  Species: H. sapiens (human)
  Insert size (bp): 645
  GenBank ID: L25081
  Entrez Gene: RHOC (a.k.a. ARH9, ARHC, H9, RHOH9)
  Cloning method: Restriction Enzyme; 5′ cloning site EcoRI (not destroyed); 3′ cloning site EcoRI (not destroyed)
  Sequencing primers: 5′ pLXSN 5'
Terms and licenses: Academic/Nonprofit Terms; Industry Terms: Not Available to Industry
How to cite: pMIG-RhoC was a gift from Richard Hynes (Addgene plasmid # 14119 ; http://n2t.net/addgene:14119 ; RRID:Addgene_14119)
