[The description below was written by a language model from this plasmid's Addgene catalogue record.]
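Description:
pMIG-RhoC is a retroviral expression plasmid built on the pMIG backbone (about 6.75 kb without insert) and carrying the human RHOC coding sequence, a roughly 645 bp insert encoding the small Rho-family GTPase RhoC (also known as ARHC or ARH9). The cDNA was inserted by restriction cloning into a single EcoRI site, which is retained on both flanks. Because the same enzyme was used at each end, the cloning was non-directional and insert orientation would have had to be confirmed. The plasmid is maintained in E. coli as a high-copy construct under ampicillin selection. It is propagated in a recombination-deficient strain, as is common for vectors containing repeated retroviral LTR sequences.

No feature table accompanies the record, so the promoter, reporter and viral elements are not explicitly listed. pMIG is generally known as an MSCV-derived vector in which the viral LTR drives the inserted gene, followed by an IRES-GFP cassette. That arrangement would yield a bicistronic transcript in which transduced cells can be identified or sorted by GFP fluorescence, but these details come from general knowledge of the backbone rather than from the record itself. As a retroviral transfer vector, it would be introduced into packaging cells to produce virus for stable delivery of RhoC into dividing mammalian cells.

The associated publication is a genomic analysis of metastasis that identified an essential role for RhoC. This fits use of the construct to overexpress human RhoC in tumour cells and test its effect on metastatic behaviour.
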