>Addgene plasmid #14119 | pMIG-RhoC | addgene partial sequence | sequence record 20303 | 14119 with pLXSN 5'
TATATGGGGCACCCCCGCCCCTTGTAAACTTCCCTGACCCTGACATGACAAGAGTTACTAACAGCCCCTC
TCTCCAAGCTCACTTACAGGCTCTCTACTTAGTCCAGCACGAAGTCTGGAGACCTCTGGCGGCAGCCTAC
CAAGAACAACTGGACCGACCGGTGGTACCTCACCCTTACCGAGTCGGCGACACAGTGTGGGTCCGCCGAC
ACCAGACTAAGAACCTAGAACCTCGCTGGAAAGGACCTTACACAGTCCTGCTGACCACCCCCACCGCCCT
CAAAGTAGACGGCATCGCAGCTTGGATACACGCCGCCCACGTGAAGGCTGCCGACCCCGGGGGTGGACCA
TCCTCTAGACTGCCGGATCCCAGTGTGGTGGTACGGGAATTCGCCCTTACCATGGCTGCAATCCGAAAGA
AGCTGGTGATCGTTGGGGATGGTGCCTGTGGGAAGACCTGCCTCCTCATCGTCTTCAGCAAGGATCAGTT
TCCGGAGGTCTACGTCCCTACTGTCTTTGAGAACTATATTGCGGACATTGAGGTGGACGGCAAGCAGGTG
GAGCTGGCTCTGTGGGACACAGCAGGGCAGGAAGACTATGATCGACTGCGGCCTCTCTCCTACCCGGACA
CTGATGTCATCCTCATGTGCTTCTCCA
